Addgene plasmid #182928: pRha-rsw-EYFP
Purpose: EYFP driven by inducible promoter Prha-rsw
Depositing lab: Himadri Pakrasi. Publication: A Reversibly Induced CRISPRi System Targeting Photosystem II in the Cyanobacterium Synechocystis sp. PCC 6803. Liu D, Johnson VM, Pakrasi HB. ACS Synth Biol. 2020 Jun 19;9(6):1441-1449. doi: 10.1021/acssynbio.0c00106. Epub 2020 May 21. PubMed 32379958.
Backbone
  Vector backbone: pRSF1010
Growth in bacteria
  Bacterial resistance: Kanamycin, 50 μg/mL
  Growth temperature: 37°C
  Growth strain: DH5alpha
  Copy number: Low Copy
Gene/Insert
  Gene/Insert name: EYFP
  Promoter: Prha-rsw
  Cloning method: Gibson Cloning
  Sequencing primers: 5′ cagcaaattgtgaacatcatc
Terms and licenses: Academic/Nonprofit Terms; Industry Terms: Not Available to Industry
How to cite: pRha-rsw-EYFP was a gift from Himadri Pakrasi (Addgene plasmid # 182928 ; http://n2t.net/addgene:182928 ; RRID:Addgene_182928)
