[The description below was written by a language model from this plasmid's Addgene catalogue record and pLannotate feature annotations shown in this document.]
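Description:
pRha-rsw-EYFP is a 9.6 kb broad-host-range reporter plasmid built on the RSF1010 backbone. It carries the RSF1010 oriV together with the plasmid-encoded replication proteins RepA, RepB and RepC (the last annotated as a fragment), which let the replicon function independently of many host factors in diverse Gram-negative bacteria. The oriT and the mobB and mobC mobilisation genes allow transfer by conjugation when a helper conjugative plasmid is present. Selection is by kanamycin through the aph(3')-Ia gene, next to which lies a remnant of a Tn903 transposition gene. The plasmid is maintained at low copy in E. coli. The associated publication concerns the cyanobacterium Synechocystis sp. PCC 6803, which suggests that organism is the intended working host, although the catalogue fields do not say so explicitly.

The payload is EYFP placed under an inducible promoter recorded as Prha-rsw. The annotation identifies the E. coli rhaB promoter upstream of the EYFP coding sequence, with an unannotated gap of about 70 bp between them. The "rsw" in the name may refer to a riboswitch located there, but the record neither annotates nor defines this element. The L-rhamnose-responsive activator RhaS is encoded divergently and is expressed from a lac promoter with its operator, supplying the regulator needed for rhamnose induction in hosts that lack it. Downstream of EYFP, the rrnB T1 and T7Te terminators, followed by a BioBrick suffix and a his operon terminator fragment, insulate the cassette. The construct serves as a fluorescent readout for characterising the strength, tightness and inducibility of the Prha-rsw system, which the linked publication applied to reversible CRISPRi.
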