Features (pLannotate 1.2.2; 19 found; start..end, strand, type, name):
    200..1036    -  CDS            rhaS: positive regulator of the rhaB promoter; E. coli rhaS; activated by L-rhamnose
   1056..1072    -  protein_bind   lac operator: The lac repressor binds to the lac operator to inhibit transcription in E. coli. This inhibition can be relieved by adding lactose or isopropyl-β-D-thiogalactopyranoside (IPTG). lac repressor encoded by lacI
   1080..1110    -  promoter       lac promoter: promoter for the E. coli lac operon
   1337..1453    +  promoter       rhaB promoter: promoter of the E. coli rhaBAD operon, conferring tight induction with L-rhamnose and repression with D-glucose in the presence of RhaR and RhaS (Giacalone et al., 2006)
   1523..2242    +  CDS            EYFP: enhanced YFP mammalian codon-optimized
   2262..2333    +  terminator     rrnB T1 terminator: transcription terminator T1 from the E. coli rrnB gene
   2349..2376    +  terminator     T7Te terminator: phage T7 early transcription terminator
   2383..2403    +  misc_feature   BioBrick suffix: universal suffix for all parts
   2404..2455    +  terminator     his operon terminator (fragment): This putative transcriptin terminator from the E. coli his operon has a 2-bp deletion introduced during synthesis. Its efficiency has not been determined.
   2514..3329    -  CDS            KanR: aminoglycoside phosphotransferase; aph(3')-Ia; confers resistance to kanamycin in bacteria or G418 (Geneticin®) in eukaryotes
   3514..3792    +  CDS            TRA2_ECOLX (fragment): Protein predicted: Swiss-Prot protein existence level 4. Required for transposition of transposon Tn903. From Escherichia coli.
   4187..4581    -  rep_origin     RSF1010 oriV: replication origin of the broad-host-range plasmid RSF1010; requires the RSF1010 RepA/B/C proteins for replication (Scholz et al., 1989)
   4611..4892    -  CDS            mobC: MOBC_ECOLX - Protein predicted: Swiss-Prot protein existence level 4. This protein is essential to promote the specific transfer of the plasmid in the presence of conjugative plasmids. From Escherichia coli.
   4923..5010    +  oriT           RSF1010 oriT: origin of transfer of the broad-host-range plasmid RSF1010 (Scholz et al., 1989)
   5839..6249    +  CDS            mobB: MOBB2_ECOLX - Protein predicted: Swiss-Prot protein existence level 4. This protein is essential to promote the specific transfer of the plasmid in the presence of conjugative plasmids. From Escherichia coli.
   6249..7220    +  CDS            RSF1010 RepB: replication protein B of the broad-host-range plasmid RSF1010 (Scholz et al., 1989); repB
   7663..7737    +  ncRNA          Plasmid R1162: Accession: RF00043 - R1162-like plasmid antisense RNA
   7731..8570    +  CDS            RSF1010 RepA: replication protein A of the broad-host-range plasmid RSF1010 (Scholz et al., 1989); repA
   8557..9408    +  CDS            RSF1010 RepC (fragment): replication protein C of the broad-host-range plasmid RSF1010 (Scholz et al., 1989); repC
>Addgene plasmid #182928 | pRha-rsw-EYFP | addgene full sequence | sequence record 358642 | Addgene NGS Result
TAATTGACAATTGACAATTCCCCACTTAGATAAAAAATCCGGTCAGGATGCGGTCAACATTATACAAAAA
CTGTCCAAAGAACAGGGCCGTATTGTGTTGCTGATTACCTATAGTCACTGTGAAAAAGCAACAAAAAACC
CGCGGGAGCGGGCTAACATTGAATTGAAGTCAGTTTTTTAGTAATTGCCAAAACTGTAATTATTGCAGAA
AGCCATCCCGTCCCTGACGAATATCACGCGGTGACCAGTTAAACTCTCGGCGAAAAAGCGTCGAAAAGTG
GTTACTGTCGCTGAATCCACAGCGATAGGCGATGTCAGTAACGCTGGCCTCACTGTGGCGTAGCAGATGT
CGGGCTTTCATCAGTCGCAGGCGGTTCAGGTATCGCTGAGGCGTCAGTCCCGTTTGCTGCTTAAGCTGCC
GATGTAGCGTACGCAGTGAAAGAGAAAATTGATCCGCCACGGCATCCCAATTCACCTCATCGGCAAAATG
GTCCTCCAGCCAGGCCAGAAGCAAGTTGAGACGTGATGCGCTGTTTTCCAGGTTCTCCTGCAAACTGCTT
TTACGCAGCAAGAGCAGTAATTGCATAAACAAGATCTCGCGACTGGCGGTCGAGGGTAAATCATTTTCCC
CTTCCTGCTGTTCCATCTGTGCAACCAGCTGTCGCACCTGCTGCAATACGCTGTGGTTAACGCGCCAGTG
AGACGGATACTGCCCATCCAGCTCTTGTGGCAGCAACTGATTCAGCCCGGCGAGAAACTGAAATCGATCC
GGCGAGCGATACAGCACATTGGTCAGACACAGATTATCGGTATGTTCATACAGATGCCGATCATGATCGC
GTACGAAACAGACCGTGCCACCGGTGATGGTATAGGGCTGCCCATTAAACACATGAATACCCGTGCCATG
TTCGACAATCACAATTTCATGAAAATCATGATGATGTTCAGGAAAATCCGCCTGCGGGAGCCGGGGTTCT
ATCGCCACGGACACGTTACCAGACGGAAAAAAATCCACACTATGTAATACGGTCATAGCTGTTTCCTGTG
TGAAATTGTTATCCGCTCACAATTCCACACAACATACGAGCCGGAAGCATAAAGTGTAAAGCCTGGGGTG
CCTAATGAGTGAGCTAATTGAGACTTTTCTGATTTTGCAAAGGTTTTGCTTTAGTTAAACCCAATTGATT
AGTGTCCCCTGCCCATTTGGTGGGGGATTATTATTTTTAAGATAATCCTATTTTTTGGAGTGAGGCCAGT
TACCTATTAGACGCGCGACTCGAAAGTCGTTCAGGGGAGTTGGAACGGCTTCCAAAAACCTTTCCCCGCT
GGTGTTCCACAATTCAGCAAATTGTGAACATCATCACGTTCATCTTTCCCTGGTTGCCAATGGCCCATTT
TCCTGTCAGTAACGAGAAGGTCGCGAATTCAGGCGCTTTTTAGACTGGTCGTAATGAATACCGGTGATAC
CAGCATCGTCTTGATGCCCTTGGCAGCACCCTGCTAAGGAGGTAACAACAAGATGGTGAGCAAGGGCGAG
GAGCTGTTCACCGGGGTGGTGCCCATCCTGGTCGAGCTGGACGGCGACGTAAACGGCCACAAGTTCAGCG
TGTCCGGCGAGGGCGAGGGCGATGCCACCTACGGCAAGCTGACCCTGAAGTTCATCTGCACCACCGGCAA
GCTGCCCGTGCCCTGGCCCACCCTCGTGACCACCTTCGGCTACGGCCTGCAATGCTTCGCCCGCTACCCC
GACCACATGAAGCTGCACGACTTCTTCAAGTCCGCCATGCCCGAAGGCTACGTCCAGGAGCGCACCATCT
TCTTCAAGGACGACGGCAACTACAAGACCCGCGCCGAGGTGAAGTTCGAGGGCGACACCCTGGTGAACCG
CATCGAGCTGAAGGGCATCGACTTCAAGGAGGACGGCAACATCCTGGGGCACAAGCTGGAGTACAACTAC
AACAGCCACAACGTCTATATCATGGCCGACAAGCAGAAGAACGGCATCAAGGTGAACTTCAAGATCCGCC
ACAACATCGAGGACGGCAGCGTGCAGCTCGCCGACCACTACCAGCAGAACACCCCCATCGGCGACGGCCC
CGTGCTGCTGCCCGACAACCACTACCTGAGCTACCAGTCCGCCCTGAGCAAAGACCCCAACGAGAAGCGC
GATCACATGGTCCTGCTGGAGTTCGTGACCGCCGCCGGGATCACTCTCGGCATGGACGAGCTGTACAAGT
AATAATACTAGAGCCAGGCATCAAATAAAACGAAAGGCTCAGTCGAAAGACTGGGCCTTTCGTTTTATCT
GTTGTTTGTCGGTGAACGCTCTCTACTAGAGTCACACTGGCTCACCTTCGGGTGGGCCTTTCTGCGTTTA
TATACTAGTAGCGGCCGCTGCAGTCCGGCAAAAAAGGGCAAGGTGTCACCACCCTGCCCTTTTTCTTTAA
AACCGTGTCCCGTCAAGTCAGCGTAATGCTCTGCCAGTGTTACAACCAATTAACCAATTCTGATTAGAAA
AACTCATCGAGCATCAAATGAAACTGCAATTTATTCATATCAGGATTATCAATACCATATTTTTGAAAAA
GCCGTTTCTGTAATGAAGGAGAAAACTCACCGAGGCAGTTCCATAGGATGGCAAGATCCTGGTATCGGTC
TGCGATTCCGACTCGTCCAACATCAATACAACCTATTAATTTCCCCTCGTCAAAAATAAGGTTATCAAGT
GAGAAATCACCATGAGTGACGACTGAATCCGGTGAGAATGGCAAAAGCTTATGCATTTCTTTCCAGACTT
GTTCAACAGGCCAGCCATTACGCTCGTCATCAAAATCACTCGCATCAACCAAACCGTTATTCATTCGTGA
TTGCGCCTGAGCGAGACGAAATACGCGATCGCTGTTAAAAGGACAATTACAAACAGGAATCGAATGCAAC
CGGCGCAGGAACACTGCCAGCGCATCAACAATATTTTCACCTGAATCAGGATATTCTTCTAATACCTGGA
ATGCTGTTTTCCCGGGGATCGCAGTGGTGAGTAACCATGCATCATCAGGAGTACGGATAAAATGCTTGAT
GGTCGGAAGAGGCATAAATTCCGTCAGCCAGTTTAGTCTGACCATCTCATCTGTAACATCATTGGCAACG
CTACCTTTGCCATGTTTCAGAAACAACTCTGGCGCATCGGGCTTCCCATACAATCGATAGATTGTCGCAC
CTGATTGCCCGACATTATCGCGAGCCCATTTATACCCATATAAATCAGCATCCATGTTGGAATTTAATCG
CGGCCTCGAGCAAGACGTTTCCCGTTGAATATGGCTCATAACACCCCTTGTATTACTGTTTATGTAAGCA
GACAGTTTTATTGTTCATGATGATATATTTTTATCTTGTGCAATGTAACATCAGAGATTTTGAGACACAA
CGTGGCTTTGTTGAATAAATCGAACTTTTGCTGAGTTGAAGGATCAGATCACGCATCTTCCCGACAACGC
AGACCGTTCCGTGGCAAAGCAAAAGTTCAAAATCACCAACTGGTCCACCTACAACAAAGCTCTCATCAAC
CGTGGCTCCCTCACTTTCTGGCTGGATGATGGGGCGATTCAGGCCTGGTATGAGTCAGCAACACCTTCTT
CACGAGGCAGACCTCAGCGCTATTCTGACCTTGCCATCACGACTGTGCTGGTCATTAAACGCGTATTCAG
GCTGACCCTGCGCGCTGCGCAGGGCTTTATTGATTCCATTTTTACACTGATGAATGTTCCGTTGCGCTGC
CCGGATTACAGCTGAAAGCGACCAGGTGCTCGGCGTGGCAAGACTCGCAGCGAACCCGTAGAAAGCCATG
CTCCAGCCGCCCGCATTGGAGAAATTCTTCAAATTCCCGTTGCACATAGCCCGGCAATTCCTTTCCCTGC
TCTGCCATAAGCGCAGCGAATGCCGGGTAATACTCGTCAACGATCTGATAGAGAAGGGTTTGCTCGGGTC
GGTGGCTCTGGTAACGACCAGTATCCCGATCCCGGCTGGCCGTCCTGGCCGCCACATGAGGCATGTTCCG
CGTCCTTGCAATACTGTGTTTACATACAGTCTATCGCTTAGCGGAAAGTTCTTTTACCCTCAGCCGAAAT
GCCTGCCGTTGCTAGACATTGCCAGCCAGTGCCCGTCACTCCCGTACTAACTGTCACGAACCCCTGCAAT
AACTGTCACGCCCCCCTGCAATAACTGTCACGAACCCCTGCAATAACTGTCACGCCCCCAAACCTGCAAA
CCCAGCAGGGGCGGGGGCTGGCGGGGTGTTGGAAAAATCCATCCATGATTATCTAAGAATAATCCACTAG
GCGCGGTTATCAGCGCCCTTGTGGGGCGCTGCTGCCCTTGCCCAATATGCCCGGCCAGAGGCCGGATAGC
TGGTCTATTCGCTGCGCTAGGCTACACACCGCCCCACCGCTGCGCGGCAGGGGGAAAGGCGGGCAAAGCC
CGCTAAACCCCACACCAAACCCCGCAGAAATACGCTGGAGCGCTTTTAGCCGCTTTAGCGGCCTTTCCCC
CTACCCGAAGGGTGGGGGCGCGTGTGCAGCCCCGCAGGGCCTGTCTCGGTCGATCATTCAGCCCGGCTCA
TCCTTCTGGCGTGGCGGCAGACCGAACAAGGCGCGGTCGTGGTCGCGTTCAAGGTACGCATCCATTGCCG
CCATGAGCCGATCCTCCGGCCACTCGCTGCTGTTCACCTTGGCCAAAATCATGGCCCCCACCAGCACCTT
GCGCCTTGTTTCGTTCTTGCGCTCTTGCTGCTGTTCCCTTGCCCGCACCCGCTGAATTTCGGCATTGATT
CGCGCTCGTTGTTCTTCGAGCTTGGCCAGCCGATCCGCCGCCTTGTTGCTCCCCTTAACCATCTTGACAC
CCCATTGTTAATGTGCTGTCTCGTAGGCTATCATGGAGGCACAGCGGCGGCAATCCCGACCCTACTTTGT
AGGGGAGGGCGCACTTACCGGTTTCTCTTCGAGAAACTGGCCTAACGGCCACCCTTCGGGCGGTGCGCTC
TCCGAGGGCCATTGCATGGAGCCGAAAAGCAAAAGCAACAGCGAGGCAGCATGGCGATTTATCACCTTAC
GGCGAAAACCGGCAGCAGGTCGGGCGGCCAATCGGCCAGGGCCAAGGCCGACTACATCCAGCGCGAAGGC
AAGTATGCCCGCGACATGGATGAAGTCTTGCACGCCGAATCCGGGCACATGCCGGAGTTCGTCGAGCGGC
CCGCCGACTACTGGGATGCTGCCGACCTGTATGAACGCGCCAATGGGCGGCTGTTCAAGGAGGTCGAATT
TGCCCTGCCGGTCGAGCTGACCCTCGACCAGCAGAAGGCGCTGGCGTCCGAGTTCGCCCAGCACCTGACC
GGTGCCGAGCGCCTGCCGTATACGCTGGCCATCCATGCCGGTGGCGGCGAGAACCCGCACTGCCACCTGA
TGATCTCCGAGCGGATCAATGACGGCATCGAGCGGCCCGCCGCTCAGTGGTTCAAGCGGTACAACGGCAA
GACCCCGGAGAAGGGCGGGGCACAGAAGACCGAAGCGCTCAAGCCCAAGGCATGGCTTGAGCAGACCCGC
GAGGCATGGGCCGACCATGCCAACCGGGCATTAGAGCGGGCTGGCCACGACGCCCGCATTGACCACAGAA
CACTTGAGGCGCAGGGCATCGAGCGCCTGCCCGGTGTTCACCTGGGGCCGAACGTGGTGGAGATGGAAGG
CCGGGGCATCCGCACCGACCGGGCAGACGTGGCCCTGAACATCGACACCGCCAACGCCCAGATCATCGAC
TTACAGGAATACCGGGAGGCAATAGACCATGAACGCAATCGACAGAGTGAAGAAATCCAGAGGCATCAAC
GAGTTAGCGGAGCAGATCGAACCGCTGGCCCAGAGCATGGCGACACTGGCCGACGAAGCCCGGCAGGTCA
TGAGCCAGACCCAGCAGGCCAGCGAGGCGCAGGCGGCGGAGTGGCTGAAAGCCCAGCGCCAGACAGGGGC
GGCATGGGTGGAGCTGGCCAAAGAGTTGCGGGAGGTAGCCGCCGAGGTGAGCAGCGCCGCGCAGAGCGCC
CGGAGCGCGTCGCGGGGGTGGCACTGGAAGCTATGGCTAACCGTGATGCTGGCTTCCATGATGCCTACGG
TGGTGCTGCTGATCGCATCGTTGCTCTTGCTCGACCTGACGCCACTGACAACCGAGGACGGCTCGATCTG
GCTGCGCTTGGTGGCCCGATGAAGAACGACAGGACTTTGCAGGCCATAGGCCGACAGCTCAAGGCCATGG
GCTGTGAGCGCTTCGATATCGGCGTCAGGGACGCCACCACCGGCCAGATGATGAACCGGGAATGGTCAGC
CGCCGAAGTGCTCCAGAACACGCCATGGCTCAAGCGGATGAATGCCCAGGGCAATGACGTGTATATCAGG
CCCGCCGAGCAGGAGCGGCATGGTCTGGTGCTGGTGGACGACCTCAGCGAGTTTGACCTGGATGACATGA
AAGCCGAGGGCCGGGAGCCTGCCCTGGTAGTGGAAACCAGCCCGAAGAACTATCAGGCATGGGTCAAGGT
GGCCGACGCCGCAGGCGGTGAACTTCGGGGGCAGATTGCCCGGACGCTGGCCAGCGAGTACGACGCCGAC
CCGGCCAGCGCCGACAGCCGCCACTATGGCCGCTTGGCGGGCTTCACCAACCGCAAGGACAAGCACACCA
CCCGCGCCGGTTATCAGCCGTGGGTGCTGCTGCGTGAATCCAAGGGCAAGACCGCCACCGCTGGCCCGGC
GCTGGTGCAGCAGGCTGGCCAGCAGATCGAGCAGGCCCAGCGGCAGCAGGAGAAGGCCCGCAGGCTGGCC
AGCCTCGAACTGCCCGAGCGGCAGCTTAGCCGCCACCGGCGCACGGCGCTGGACGAGTACCGCAGCGAGA
TGGCCGGGCTGGTCAAGCGCTTCGGTGATGACCTCAGCAAGTGCGACTTTATCGCCGCGCAGAAGCTGGC
CAGCCGGGGCCGCAGTGCCGAGGAAATCGGCAAGGCCATGGCCGAGGCCAGCCCAGCGCTGGCAGAGCGC
AAGCCCGGCCACGAAGCGGATTACATCGAGCGCACCGTCAGCAAGGTCATGGGTCTGCCCAGCGTCCAGC
TTGCGCGGGCCGAGCTGGCACGGGCACCGGCACCCCGCCAGCGAGGCATGGACAGGGGCGGGCCAGATTT
CAGCATGTAGTGCTTGCGTTGGTACTCACGCCTGTTATACTATGAGTACTCACGCACAGAAGGGGGTTTT
ATGGAATACGAAAAAAGCGCTTCAGGGTCGGTCTACCTGATCAAAAGTGACAAGGGCTATTGGTTGCCCG
GTGGCTTTGGTTATACGTCAAACAAGGCCGAGGCTGGCCGCTTTTCAGTCGCTGATATGGCCAGCCTTAA
CCTTGACGGCTGCACCTTGTCCTTGTTCCGCGAAGACAAGCCTTTCGGCCCCGGCAAGTTTCTCGGTGAC
TGATATGAAAGACCAAAAGGACAAGCAGACCGGCGACCTGCTGGCCAGCCCTGACGCTGTACGCCAAGCG
CGATATGCCGAGCGCATGAAGGCCAAAGGGATGCGTCAGCGCAAGTTCTGGCTGACCGACGACGAATACG
AGGCGCTGCGCGAGTGCCTGGAAGAACTCAGAGCGGCGCAGGGCGGGGGTAGTGACCCCGCCAGCGCCTA
ACCACCAACTGCCTGCAAAGGAGGCAATCAATGGCTACCCATAAGCCTATCAATATTCTGGAGGCGTTCG
CAGCAGCGCCGCCACCGCTGGACTACGTTTTGCCCAACATGGTGGCCGGTACGGTCGGGGCGCTGGTGTC
GCCCGGTGGTGCCGGTAAATCCATGCTGGCCCTGCAACTGGCCGCACAGATTGCAGGCGGGCCGGATCTG
CTGGAGGTGGGCGAACTGCCCACCGGCCCGGTGATCTACCTGCCCGCCGAAGACCCGCCCACCGCCATTC
ATCACCGCCTGCACGCCCTTGGGGCGCACCTCAGCGCCGAGGAACGGCAAGCCGTGGCTGACGGCCTGCT
GATCCAGCCGCTGATCGGCAGCCTGCCCAACATCATGGCCCCGGAGTGGTTCGACGGCCTCAAGCGCGCC
GCCGAGGGCCGCCGCCTGATGGTGCTGGACACGCTGCGCCGGTTCCACATCGAGGAAGAAAACGCCAGCG
GCCCCATGGCCCAGGTCATCGGTCGCATGGAGGCCATCGCCGCCGATACCGGGTGCTCTATCGTGTTCCT
GCACCATGCCAGCAAGGGCGCGGCCATGATGGGCGCAGGCGACCAGCAGCAGGCCAGCCGGGGCAGCTCG
GTACTGGTCGATAACATCCGCTGGCAGTCCTACCTGTCGAGCATGACCAGCGCCGAGGCCGAGGAATGGG
GTGTGGACGACGACCAGCGCCGGTTCTTCGTCCGCTTCGGTGTGAGCAAGGCCAACTATGGCGCACCGTT
CGCTGATCGGTGGTTCAGGCGGCATGACGGCGGGGTGCTCAAGCCCGCCGTGCTGGAGAGGCAGCGCAAG
AGCAAGGGGGTGCCCCGTGGTGAAGCCTAAGAACAAGCACAGCCTCAGCCACGTCCGGCACGACCCGGCG
CACTGTCTGGCCCCCGGCCTGTTCCGTGCCCTCAAGCGGGGCGAGCGCAAGCGCAGCAAGCTGGACGTGA
CGTATGACTACGGCGACGGCAAGCGGATCGAGTTCAGCGGCCCGGAGCCGCTGGGCGCTGATGATCTGCG
CATCCTGCAAGGGCTGGTGGCCATGGCTGGGCCTAATGGCCTAGTGCTTGGCCCGGAACCCAAGACCGAA
GGCGGACGGCAGCTCCGGCTGTTCCTGGAACCCAAGTGGGAGGCCGTCACCGCTGATGCCATGGTGGTCA
AAGGTAGCTATCGGGCGCTGGCAAAGGAAATCGGGGCAGAGGTCGATAGTGGTGGGGCGCTCAAGCACAT
ACAGGACTGCATCGAGCGCCTTTGGAAGGTATCCATCATCGCCCAGAATGGCCGCAAGCGGCAGGGGTTT
CGGCTGCTGTCGGAGTACGCCAGCGACGAGGCGGACGGGCGCCTGTACGTGGCCCTGAACCCCTTGATCG
CGCAGGCCGTCATGGGTGGCGGCCAGCATGTGCGCATCAGCATGGACGAGGTGCGGGCGCTGGACAGCGA
AACCGCCCGCCTGCTGCACCAGCGGCTGTGTGGCTGGATCGACCCCGGCAAAACCGGCAAGGCTTCCATA
GATACCTTGTGCGGCTATGTCTGGCCGTCAGAGGCCAGTGGTTCGACCATGCGCAAGCGCCGCCAGCGGG
TGCGCGAGGCGTTGCCGGAGCTGGTCGCGCTGGGCTGGACGGTAACCGAGTTCGCGGCGGGCAAGTACGA
CATCACCCGGCCCAAGGCGGCAGGCTGACCCCCCCCACTCTATTGTAAACAAGACATTTTTATCTTTTAT
ATTCAATGGCTTATTTTCCTGCTAATTGGTAATACCATGAAAAATACCATGCTCAGAAAAGGCTTAACAA
TATTTTGAAAAATTGCCTACTGAGCGCTGCCGCACAGCTCCATAGGCCGCTTTCCTGGCTTTGCTTCCCA
C
